>Addgene plasmid #165602 | dCas9-dMSK1 | addgene full sequence | sequence record 327024 | Addgene NGS Result
GGCAGAGGCGGCCTCGGCCTCTGCATAAATAAAAAAAATTAGTCAGCCATGGGGCGGAGAATGGGCGGAA
CTGGGCGGAGTTAGGGGCGGGATGGGCGGAGTTAGGGGCGGGACTATGGTTGCTGACTAATTGAGATGCA
TGCTTTGCATACTTCTGCCTGCTGGGGAGCCTGGGGACTTTCCACACCTGGTTGCTGACTAATTGAGATG
CATGCTTTGCATACTTCTGCCTGCTGGGGAGCCTGGGGACTTTCCACACCCTAACTGACACACATTCCAC
AGAATTAATTCGCGTTAAATTTTTGTTAAATCAGCTCATTTTTTAACCAATAGGCCGAAATCGGCAAAAT
CCCTTATAAATCAAAAGAATAGACCGAGATAGGGT
[37 nt withheld, positions 386-422]
AAAGAACGTGGACTCCAACGTCAAAGG
[49 nt withheld, positions 450-498]
T
[91 nt withheld, positions 500-590]
G
[124 nt withheld, positions 592-715]
GGGGATACCCCCTAGAGCCCCAGCTGGTTCTTTCCGCCTCAGAAGCCATAGAGCCCACCGCATCCCCAGC
ATGCCTGCTATTGTCTTCCCAATCCTCCCCCTTGCTGTCCTGCCCCACCCCACCCCCCAGAATAGAATGA
CACCTACTCAGACAATGCGATGCAATTTCCTCATTTTATTAGGAAAGGACAGTGGGAGTGGCACCTTCCA
GGGTCAAGGAAGGCACGGGGGAGGGGCAAACAACAGATGGCTGGCAACTAGAAGGCACAGTCGAGGCTGA
TCAGCGGGTTTAAACGGGCCCTGCTAGAGATTTTCCACACTGACTAAAAGGGTCTGAGGGATCTCTAGTT
ACCAGAGTCACACAACAGACGGGCACACACTACTTGAAGCACTCAAGGCAAGCTTTATTGAGGCTTAAGC
AGTGGGTTCCCTAGTTAGCCAGAGAGCTCCCAGGCTCAGATCTGGTCTAACCAGAGAGACCCAGTACAAG
CAAAAAGCAGATCTTGTCTTCGTTGGGAGTGAATTAGCCCTTCCAGTCCCCCCTTTTCTTTTAAAAAGTG
GCTAAGATCTACAGCTGCCTTGTAAGTCATTGGTCTTAAAGTCGACGCGGGGAGGCGGCCCAAAGGGAGA
TCCGACTCGTCTGAGGGCGAAGGCGAAGACGCGGAAGAGGCCGCAGAGCCGGCAGCAGGCCGCGGGAAGG
AAGGTCCGCTGGATTGAGGGCCGAAGGGACGTAGCAGAAGGACGTCCCGCGCAGAATCCAGGTGGCAACA
CAGGCGAGCAGCCAAGGAAAGGACGATGATTTCCCCGACAACACCACGGAATTGTCAGTGCCCAACAGCC
GAGCCCCTGTCCAGCAGCGGGCAAGGCAGGCGGCGATGAGTTCCGCCGTGGCAATAGGGAGGGGGAAAGC
GAAAGTCCCGGAAAGGAGCTGACAGGTGGTGGCAATGCCCCAACCAGTGGGGGTTGCGTCAGCAAACACA
GTGCACACCACGCCACGTTGCCTGACAACGGGCCACAACTCCTCATAAAGAGACAGCAACCAGGATTTAT
ACAAGGAGGAGAAAATGAAAGCCATACGGGAAGCAATAGCATGATACAAAGGCATTAAAGCAGCGTATCC
ACATAGCGTAAAAGGAGCAACATAGTTAAGAATACCAGTCAATCTTTCACAAATTTTGTAATCCAGAGGT
TGATTGTCGACTTAACGCGTTCAGGCACCGGGCTTGCGGGTCATGCACCAGGTGCGCGGTCCTTCGGGCA
CCTCGACGTCGGCGGTGACGGTGAAGCCGAGCCGCTCGTAGAAGGGGAGGTTGCGGGGCGCGGAGGTCTC
CAGGAAGGCGGGCACCCCGGCGCGCTCGGCCGCCTCCACTCCGGGGAGCACGACGGCGCTGCCCAGACCC
TTGCCCTGGTGGTCGGGCGAGACTCCGACGGTGGCCAGGAACCACGCGGGCTCCTTGGGCCGGTGCGGCG
CCAGGAGGCCTTCCATCTGTTGCTGCGCGGCCAGCCGGGAACCGCTCAACTCGGCCATGCGCGGGCCGAT
CTCGGCGAACACCGCCCCCGCTTCGACGCTCTCCGGCGTGGTCCAGACCGCCACCGCGGCGCCGTCGTCC
GCGACCCACACCTTGCCGATGTCGAGCCCGACGCGCGTGAGGAAGAGTTCTTGCAGCTCGGTGACCCGCT
CGATGTGGCGGTCCGGATCGACGGTGTGGCGCGTGGCGGGGTAGTCGGCGAACGCGGCGGCGAGGGTGCG
TACGGCCCTGGGGACGTCGTCGCGGGTGGCGAGGCGCACCGTGGGCTTGTACTCGGTCGGTCCAGGATTC
TCTTCGACATCTCCGGCTTGTTTCAGCAGAGAGAAGTTTGTTGCGCCGGATCCCTTATCGTCATCGTCTT
TGTAATCGGATCCAGCTACTGAGTCCGAGAACTGGAAGAGGGTCTCCGGGTTATTGCTGTCGGCAGGATT
GCTGGGCTGCAGTGTCTTGGTGGGTGTAGTTTTACCGTGAGAATGAGAGGAAGAAGAATGGGAACTCTCA
CTGGAACTGCTGCGCGTCTCGGTACTGGTGCTAGTCTTTTTCATTTTTCTTCTCTTAGCCAAAGGGGCCT
TATCAACATTCTGAAGGCAAAACCCCTCTCTCTTGTATTTGTTAAAGGCGTGGAAGGTTGCTTTCACACA
GGTATGCACGGCAGCTCCGGAAGATCCTAGAATATCCGGAGTCATCAGAGGATTGGAGGACAGCTGACTT
CCATCTTGTAGCCATTCATTGTACCTCAAGCCAGACATTTTAAGCCTTTTGTTTGGATCTACTGTGAGAA
GTCCTTGGATCAAATCTTTAGCCTCTTGGGATACATTCTTCCAGGCTTCTCCTTCAAAGGAGAAATCTCC
CTTTTTAATTTTCTTCATGATTTCCACCGCGCTGGTACACGTCAAACTGCGGTCATGAGATTGGAAGGGA
ACCTGTCCTGACAACATTGTGTACAAAATGACGCCCAAGCTCCACAGGTCACAGGACTCATCGTAGCCGT
TCTGATTCAAGAGCTCTGGGGCGGCATAATGAAGGGTGAAGCATGGAGTCTTCAGGGGCTGATTATCCGG
TGGCTTTAGCCGTGCAAATCCAAAATCAATTATTTTAATTTCCAAATTGTCATTTTCATCGGTGAACAAT
AAATTCTCAGGTTTCAGATCCCTGTGCACCACTCCAACATCATGCATGTGGCTTACAGCTGAAACAAGCT
TCCTCATGATGTAGCTGGCTTCCGTCTCACTGAAGTGCTTCTTTTTCTTAATGCGCTCAAACAGTTCTCC
TCCATTCAGAAGTTCCATCACTAGAAACGTGTGAAGCTGATCATGAAAAACTTCATGCAACTTCACAATA
TTGGGGTGTCCTTCACAGAGTTTCAGAGCTGTTATTTCCTTTTGAGTATTGGCTTCCATCCTTTTGCTGA
TTATTTTGACTGCAAAAGCTTGGTTACTTTTTTTATGCACACACTTTCGACAAATTGAAAAACTACCTTC
TCCCAGGGGTTTGTCCTTCAAATCTAGGTCATAGTGTTGATAGAATGGAGAGTCCTTCATCATTGCACTC
CTGGCAACATTTGTCACTCCAGGACGTTCAACTCCCATGTGAAACTGAAGAGGGTCTATGACAGCTGCAT
TACGCTTGAATAGGATGGAAGGAGCAACAAAGGAATAGCCCTGAAACAGCTTCTCAGAACTCTGGGGCAG
GGCTGCGGGAGAATAAGTGGGATCCATTTCTGTGAACTCTTCTGCAAAGTTACTCACATCTAATTCATCT
CGAATGACTGGCTTAAATGGTGCAGGCACTTTTTTGGCGGCTAAATCATCCCAATTTATTTTCTGAAAGA
AGAGATGTTCTTTGATTTCATCTGCATCACGTGGACCACATCCCAATCTCTTCTTGGGATCTTTCATCAA
AAGACGCTGAATTAGGTCTTTCGCTAAAGCACTCATTTCTTGGGGATATGGAGGCTCACTTTTTAATATT
CTCCTAGATATCTCAGCTTGGGAATTTTTTTCTCCATCAACAGTGAAAGGAGATGCTCCAGTTAGTAATT
CATACATTAGAACACCCAAACTCCACCAGTCAACTGCCTTGTCATGTCCTGAATCTCCCCCTCTGACAAT
ATCTGGTGCCATGTATTCAATAGTTCCACAAAAGGAATATGCTCTTTCAGTTTCATCAGCCACAAACTCC
TTACTCAGACCAAAATCTGTCAGCACCACATGGCCATTAGAATCAAGTAGAATATTCTCAAGCTTAATAT
CACGATATATAATCCCCAACTTGTGGAGATGTTCGAGGGCAAGCACAATCTCTCCAACATAAATCTGCAC
CTCATGCTCTGTGAAACGCTCTCTTTGAGAAAGATGAGTAAAAAGTTCACCACCATTTATATAATCTAAA
ATGAGATGAAGTTTGGTTTCTGTCTGGAAAGCATAATGTAATGTTACCAAAAATGGCGACTGCCTAATGT
GTTCCAGGACTTGTCGTTCTGTCCTTGTATGCTCTGTGGTTTTGGCCTTTTGAACGATTGTTGCCTTTTT
CAAAACTTTCATGGCATACAGCTTTCCAGTATCATGGCCACTTATTTTACGAACTAGAAATACTTTTCCA
TAAGCTCCAGTTCCTAGGACCTTCAGGAGCTCAAAATTTTCTATTCCCACCTTCTCGGATCCTTTCTTCT
TCTTAGCCTGTCCAGCCTTCTTTGTGGCGGCAGGTCGCTTGTCGCCTCCCAGCTGAGACAGGTCGATCCG
TGTCTCGTACAGGCCGGTGATGCTCTGGTGGATCAGGGTGGCGTCCAGCACCTCTTTGGTGCTGGTGTAC
CTCTTCCGGTCGATGGTGGTGTCAAAGTACTTGAAGGCGGCAGGGGCTCCCAGATTGGTCAGGGTAAACA
GGTGGATGATATTCTCGGCCTGCTCTCTGATGGGCTTATCCCGGTGCTTGTTGTAGGCGGACAGCACTTT
GTCCAGATTAGCGTCGGCCAGGATCACTCTCTTGGAGAACTCGCTGATCTGCTCGATGATCTCGTCCAGG
TAGTGCTTGTGCTGTTCCACAAACAGCTGTTTCTGCTCATTATCCTCGGGGGAGCCCTTCAGCTTCTCAT
AGTGGCTGGCCAGGTACAGGAAGTTCACATATTTGGAGGGCAGGGCCAGTTCGTTTCCCTTCTGCAGTTC
GCCGGCAGAGGCCAGCATTCTCTTCCGGCCGTTTTCCAGCTCGAACAGGGAGTACTTAGGCAGCTTGATG
ATCAGGTCCTTTTTCACTTCTTTGTAGCCCTTGGCTTCCAGAAAGTCGATGGGATTCTTCTCGAAGCTGC
TTCTTTCCATGATGGTGATCCCCAGCAGCTCTTTCACACTCTTCAGTTTCTTGGACTTGCCCTTTTCCAC
TTTGGCCACCACCAGCACAGAATAGGCCACGGTGGGGCTGTCGAAGCCGCCGTACTTCTTAGGGTCCCAG
TCCTTCTTTCTGGCGATCAGCTTATCGCTGTTCCTCTTGGGCAGGATAGACTCTTTGCTGAAGCCGCCTG
TCTGCACCTCGGTCTTTTTCACGATATTCACTTGGGGCATGCTCAGCACTTTCCGCACGGTGGCAAAATC
CCGGCCCTTATCCCACACGATCTCCCCGGTTTCGCCGTTTGTCTCGATCAGAGGCCGCTTCCGGATCTCG
CCGTTGGCCAGGGTAATCTCGGTCTTGAAAAAGTTCATGATGTTGCTGTAGAAGAAGTACTTGGCGGTAG
CCTTGCCGATTTCCTGCTCGCTCTTGGCGATCATCTTCCGCACGTCGTACACCTTGTAGTCGCCGTACAC
GAACTCGCTTTCCAGCTTAGGGTACTTTTTGATCAGGGCGGTTCCCACGACGGCGTTCAGGTAGGCGTCG
TGGGCGTGGTGGTAGTTGTTGATCTCGCGCACTTTGTAAAACTGGAAATCCTTCCGGAAATCGGACACCA
GCTTGGACTTCAGGGTGATCACTTTCACTTCCCGGATCAGCTTGTCATTCTCGTCGTACTTAGTGTTCAT
CCGGGAGTCCAGGATCTGTGCCACGTGCTTTGTGATCTGCCGGGTTTCCACCAGCTGTCTCTTGATGAAG
CCGGCCTTATCCAGTTCGCTCAGGCCGCCTCTCTCGGCCTTGGTCAGATTGTCGAACTTTCTCTGGGTAA
TCAGCTTGGCGTTCAGCAGCTGCCGCCAGTAGTTCTTCATCTTCTTCACGACCTCTTCGGAGGGCACGTT
GTCGCTCTTGCCCCGGTTCTTGTCGCTTCTGGTCAGCACCTTGTTGTCGATGGAGTCGTCCTTCAGAAAG
CTCTGAGGCACGATGGCGTCCACATCGTAGTCGGACAGCCGGTTGATGTCCAGTTCCTGGTCCACGTACA
TATCCCGCCCATTCTGCAGGTAGTACAGGTACAGCTTCTCGTTCTGCAGCTGGGTGTTTTCCACGGGGTG
TTCTTTCAGGATCTGGCTGCCCAGCTCTTTGATGCCCTCTTCGATCCGCTTCATTCTCTCGCGGCTGTTC
TTCTGTCCCTTCTGGGTGGTCTGGTTCTCTCTGGCCATTTCGATCACGATGTTCTCGGGCTTGTGCCGGC
CCATCACTTTCACGAGCTCGTCCACCACCTTCACTGTCTGCAGGATGCCCTTCTTAATGGCGGGGCTGCC
GGCCAGATTGGCAATGTGCTCGTGCAGGCTATCGCCCTGGCCGGACACCTGGGCTTTCTGGATGTCCTCT
TTAAAGGTCAGGCTGTCGTCGTGGATCAGCTGCATGAAGTTTCTGTTGGCGAAGCCGTCGGACTTCAGGA
AATCCAGGATTGTCTTGCCGGACTGCTTGTCCCGGATGCCGTTGATCAGCTTCCGGCTCAGCCTGCCCCA
GCCGGTGTATCTCCGCCGCTTCAGCTGCTTCATCACTTTGTCGTCGAACAGGTGGGCATAGGTTTTCAGC
CGTTCCTCGATCATCTCTCTGTCCTCAAACAGTGTCAGGGTCAGCACGATATCTTCCAGAATGTCCTCGT
TTTCCTCATTGTCCAGGAAGTCCTTGTCCTTGATAATTTTCAGCAGATCGTGGTATGTGCCCAGGGAGGC
GTTGAACCGATCTTCCACGCCGGAGATTTCCACGGAGTCGAAGCACTCGATTTTCTTGAAGTAGTCCTCT
TTCAGCTGCTTCACGGTCACTTTCCGGTTGGTCTTGAACAGCAGGTCCACGATGGCCTTTTTCTGCTCGC
CGCTCAGGAAGGCGGGCTTTCTCATTCCCTCGGTCACGTATTTCACTTTGGTCAGCTCGTTATACACGGT
GAAGTACTCGTACAGCAGGCTGTGCTTGGGCAGCACCTTCTCGTTGGGCAGGTTCTTATCGAAGTTGGTC
ATCCGCTCGATGAAGCTCTGGGCGGAAGCGCCCTTGTCCACCACTTCCTCGAAGTTCCAGGGGGTGATGG
TTTCCTCGCTCTTTCTGGTCATCCAGGCGAATCTGCTGTTTCCCCTGGCCAGAGGGCCCACGTAGTAGGG
GATGCGGAAGGTCAGGATCTTCTCGATCTTTTCCCGGTTGTCCTTCAGGAATGGGTAAAAATCTTCCTGC
CGCCGCAGAATGGCGTGCAGCTCTCCCAGGTGGATCTGGTGGGGGATGCTGCCGTTGTCGAAGGTCCGCT
GCTTCCGCAGCAGGTCCTCTCTGTTCAGCTTCACGAGCAGTTCCTCGGTGCCGTCCATCTTTTCCAGGAT
GGGCTTGATGAACTTGTAGAACTCTTCCTGGCTGGCTCCGCCGTCAATGTAGCCGGCGTAGCCGTTCTTG
CTCTGGTCGAAGAAAATCTCTTTGTACTTCTCAGGCAGCTGCTGCCGCACGAGAGCTTTCAGCAGGGTCA
GGTCCTGGTGGTGCTCGTCGTATCTCTTGATCATAGAGGCGCTCAGGGGGGCCTTGGTGATCTCGGTGTT
CACTCTCAGGATGTCGCTCAGCAGGATGGCGTCGGACAGGTTCTTGGCGGCCAGAAACAGGTCGGCGTAC
TGGTCGCCGATCTGGGCCAGCAGGTTGTCCAGGTCGTCGTCGTAGGTGTCCTTGCTCAGCTGCAGTTTGG
CATCCTCGGCCAGGTCGAAGTTGCTCTTGAAGTTGGGGGTCAGGCCCAGGCTCAGGGCAATCAGGTTTCC
GAACAGGCCATTCTTCTTCTCGCCGGGCAGCTGGGCGATCAGATTTTCCAGCCGTCTGCTCTTGCTCAGT
CTGGCAGACAGGATGGCCTTGGCGTCCACGCCGCTGGCGTTGATGGGGTTTTCCTCGAACAGCTGGTTGT
AGGTCTGCACCAGCTGGATGAACAGCTTGTCCACGTCGCTGTTGTCGGGGTTCAGGTCGCCCTCGATCAG
GAAGTGGCCCCGGAACTTGATCATGTGGGCCAGGGCCAGATAGATCAGCCGCAGGTCGGCCTTGTCGGTG
CTGTCCACCAGTTTCTTTCTCAGGTGGTAGATGGTGGGGTACTTCTCGTGGTAGGCCACCTCGTCCACGA
TGTTGCCGAAGATGGGGTGCCGCTCGTGCTTCTTATCCTCTTCCACCAGGAAGGACTCTTCCAGTCTGTG
GAAGAAGCTGTCGTCCACCTTGGCCATCTCGTTGCTGAAGATCTCTTGCAGATAGCAGATCCGGTTCTTC
CGTCTGGTGTATCTTCTTCTGGCGGTTCTCTTCAGCCGGGTGGCCTCGGCTGTTTCGCCGCTGTCGAACA
GCAGGGCTCCGATCAGGTTCTTCTTGATGCTGTGCCGGTCGGTGTTGCCCAGCACCTTGAATTTCTTGCT
GGGCACCTTGTACTCGTCGGTGATCACGGCCCAGCCCACAGAGTTGGTGCCGATGGCCAGGCCGATGCTG
TACTTCTTGTCCATGGTGGCAGCGCTCTAGAACCGGTCCTGTGTTCTGGCGGCAAACCCGTTGCGAAAAA
GAACGTTCACGGCGACTACTGCACTTATATACGGTTCTCCCCCACCCTCGGGAAAAAGGCGGAGCCAGTA
CACGACATCACTTTCCCAGTTTACCCCGCGCCACCTTCTCTAGGCACCGGATCAATTGCCGACCCCTCCC
CCCAACTTCTCGGGGACTGTGGGCGATGTGCGCTCTGCCCACTGACGGGCACCGGAGCCAATTCCCACTC
CTTTCAAGACCTAGCTAGCGAATTCAAAAAAGCACCGACTCGGTGCCACTTTTTCAAGTTGATAACGGAC
TAGCCTTATTTTAACTTGCTATTTCTAGCTCTAAAACAGAGACGTACAAAAAAGAGCAAGAAGCTAAAAA
AGATTTAAAAATTATTTTTAGCGCAGTTAATGGAACACTAGTGATATCGGTACCTTAATTAACCAAACTG
GATCTCTGCTGTCCCTGTAATAAACCCGAAAATTTTGAATTTTTGTAATTTGTTTTTGTAATTCTTTAGT
TTGTATGTCTGTTGCTATTATGTCTACTATTCTTTCCCCTGCACTGTACCCCCCAATCCCCCCTTTTCTT
TTAAAATTGTGGATGAATACTGCCATTTGTCTGCAGAATTGGCGCACGCAGTGCCGATCCGTTCACTAAT
CGAATGGATCTGTCTCTGTCTCTCTCTCCACCTTCTTCTTCTATTCCTTCGGGCCTGTCGGGTCCCCTCG
GGGTTGGGAGGTGGGTCTGAAACGATAATGGTGAATATCCCTGCCTAACTCTATTCACTATAGAAAGTAC
AGCAAAAACTATTCTTAAACCTACCAAGCCTCCTACTATCATTATGAATAATTTTATATACCACAGCCAA
TTTGTTATGTTAAACCAATTCCACAAACTTGCCCATTTATCTAATTCCAATAATTCTTGTTCATTCTTTT
CTTGCTGGTTTTGCGATTCTTCAATTAAGGAGTGTATTAAGCTTGTGTAATTGTTAATTTCTCTGTCCCA
CTCCATCCAGGTCGTGTGATTCCAAATCTGTTCCAGAGATTTATTACTCCAACTAGCATTCCAAGGCACA
GCAGTGGTGCAAATGAGTTTTCCAGAGCAACCCCAAATCCCCAGGAGCTGTTGATCCTTTAGGTATCTTT
CCACAGCCAGGATTCTTGCCTGGAGCTGCTTGATGCCCCAGACTGTGAGTTGCAACAGATGCTGTTGCGC
CTCAATAGCCCTCAGCAAATTGTTCTGCTGCTGCACTATACCAGACAATAATTGTCTGGCCTGTACCGTC
AGCGTCATTGACGCTGCGCCCATAGTGCTTCCTGCTGCTCCCAAGAACCCAAGGAACAAAGCTCCTATTC
CCACTGCTCTTTTTTCTCTCTGCACCACTCTTCTCTTTGCCTTGGTGGGTGCTACTCCTAATGGTTCAAT
TTTTACTACTTTATATTTATATAATTCACTTCTCCAATTGTCCCTCATATCTCCTCCTCCAGGTCTGAAG
ATCAGCGGCCGCTTGCTGTGCGGTGGTCTTACTTTTGTTTTGCTCTTCCTCTATCTTGTCTAAAGCTTCC
TTGGTGTCTTTTATCTCTATCCTTTGATGCACACAATAGAGGGTTGCTACTGTATTATATAATGATCTAA
GTTCTTCTGATCCTGTCTGAAGGGATGGTTGTAGCTGTCCCAGTATTTGTCTACAGCCTTCTGATGTTTC
TAACAGGCCAGGATTAACTGCGAATCGTTCTAGCTCCCTGCTTGCCCATACTATATGTTTTAATTTATAT
TTTTTCTTTCCCCCTGGCCTTAACCGAATTTTTTCCCATCGCGATCTAATTCTCCCCCGCTTAATACTGA
CGCTCTCGCACCCATCTCTCTCCTTCTAGCCTCCGCTAGTCAAAATTTTTGGCGTACTCACCAGTCGCCG
CCCCTCGCCTCTTGCCGTGCGCGCTTCAGCAAGCCGAGTCCTGCGTCGAGAGAGCTCCTCTGGTTTCCCT
TTCGCTTTCAAGTCCCTGTTCGGGCGCCACTGCTAGAGATTTTCCACACTGACTAAAAGGGTCTGAGGGA
TCTCTAGTTACCAGAGTCACACAACAGACGGGCACACACTACTTGAAGCACTCAAGGCAAGCTTTATTGA
GGCTTAAGCAGTGGGTTCCCTAGTTAGCCAGAGAGCTCCCAGGCTCAGATCTGGTCTAACCAGAGAGACC
CAGTACAGGCAAAACGCGCTGCTTATATAGACCTCCCACCGTACACGCCTACCGCCCATTTGCGTCAATG
GGGCGGAGTTGTTACGACATTTTGGAAAGTCCCGTTGATTTTGGTGCCAAAACAAACTCCCATTGACGTC
AATGGGGTGGAGACTTGGAAATCCCCGTGAGTCAAACCGCTATCCACGCCCATTGATGTACTGCCAAAAC
CGCATCACCATGGTAATAGCGATGACTAATACGTAGATGTACTGCCAAGTAGGAAAGTCCCATAAGGTCA
TGTACTGGGCATAATGCCAGGCGGGCCATTTACCGTCATTGACGTCAATAGGGGGCGTACTTGGCATATG
ATACACTTGATGTACTGCCAAGTGGGCAGTTTACCGTAAATACTCCACCCATTGACGTCAATGGAAAGTC
CCTATTGGCGTTACTATGGGAACATACGTCATTATTGACGTCAATGGGCGGGGGTCGTTGGGCGGTCAGC
CAGGCGGGCCATTTACCGTAAGTTATGTAACGCGGAACTCCATATATGGGCTATGAACTAATGACCCCGT
AATTGATTACTATTAATAACTAGTCAATAATCAATGTCAACGCGTATATCTGGCCCGTACATCGCGAAGC
AGCGCAAAACGCCTAACCCTAAGCAGATTCTTCATGCAATTGTCGGTCAAGCCTTGCCTTGTTGTAGCTT
AAATTTTGCTCGCGCACTACTCAGCGACCTCCAACACACAAGCAGGGAGCAGATACTGGCTTAACTATGC
GGCATCAGAGCAGATTGTACTGAGAGTGCACCATAGGGGATCGGGAGATCTCCCGATCCGTCGACGTCAG
GTGGCACTTTTCGGGGAAATGTGCGCGGAACCCCTATTTGTTTATTTTTCTAAATACATTCAAATATGTA
TCCGCTCATGAGACAATAACCCTGATAAATGCTTCAATAATATTGAAAAAGGAAGAGTATGAGTATTCAA
CATTTCCGTGTCGCCCTTATTCCCTTTTTTGCGGCATTTTGCCTTCCTGTTTTTGCTCACCCAGAAACGC
TGGTGAAAGTAAAAGATGCTGAAGATCAGTTGGGTGCACGAGTGGGTTACATCGAACTGGATCTCAACAG
CGGTAAGATCCTTGAGAGTTTTCGCCCCGAAGAACGTTTTCCAATGATGAGCACTTTTAAAGTTCTGCTA
TGTGGCGCGGTATTATCCCGTATTGACGCCGGGCAAGAGCAACTCGGTCGCCGCATACACTATTCTCAGA
ATGACTTGGTTGAGTACTCACCAGTCACAGAAAAGCATCTTACGGATGGCATGACAGTAAGAGAATTATG
CAGTGCTGCCATAACCATGAGTGATAACACTGCGGCCAACTTACTTCTGACAACGATCGGAGGACCGAAG
GAGCTAACCGCTTTTTTGCACAACATGGGGGATCATGTAACTCGCCTTGATCGTTGGGAACCGGAGCTGA
ATGAAGCCATACCAAACGACGAGCGTGACACCACGATGCCTGTAGCAATGGCAACAACGTTGCGCAAACT
ATTAACTGGCGAACTACTTACTCTAGCTTCCCGGCAACAATTAATAGACTGGATGGAGGCGGATAAAGTT
GCAGGACCACTTCTGCGCTCGGCCCTTCCGGCTGGCTGGTTTATTGCTGATAAATCTGGAGCCGGTGAGC
GTGGGTCTCGCGGTATCATTGCAGCACTGGGGCCAGATGGTAAGCCCTCCCGTATCGTAGTTATCTACAC
GACGGGGAGTCAGGCAACTATGGATGAACGAAATAGACAGATCGCTGAGATAGGTGCCTCACTGATTAAG
CATTGGTAACTGTCAGACCAAGTTTACTCATATATACTTTAGATTGATTTAAAACTTCATTTTTAATTTA
AAAGGATCTAGGTGAAGATCCTTTTTGATAATCTCATGACCAAAATCCCTTAACGTGAGTTTTCGTTCCA
CTGAGCGTCAGACCCCGTAGAAAAGATCAAAGGATCTTCTTGAGATCCTTTTTTTCTGCGCGTAATCTGC
TGCTTGCAAACAAAAAAACCACCGCTACCAGCGGTGGTTTGTTTGCCGGATCAAGAGCTACCAACTCTTT
TTCCGAAGGTAACTGGCTTCAGCAGAGCGCAGATACCAAATACTGTTCTTCTAGTGTAGCCGTAGTTAGG
CCACCACTTCAAGAACTCTGTAGCACCGCCTACATACCTCGCTCTGCTAATCCTGTTACCAGTGGCTGCT
GCCAGTGGCGATAAGTCGTGTCTTACCGGGTTGGACTCAAGACGATAGTTACCGGATAAGGCGCAGCGGT
CGGGCTGAACGGGGGGTTCGTGCACACAGCCCAGCTTGGAGCGAACGACCTACACCGAACTGAGATACCT
ACAGCGTGAGCTATGAGAAAGCGCCACGCTTCCCGAAGGGAGAAAGGCGGACAGGTATCCGGTAAGCGGC
AGGGTCGGAACAGGAGAGCGCACGAGGGAGCTTCCAGGGGGAAACGCCTGGTATCTTTATAGTCCTGTCG
GGTTTCGCCACCTCTGACTTGAGCGTCGATTTTTGTGATGCTCGTCAGGGGGGCGGAGCCTATGGAAAAA
CGCCAGCAACGCGGCCTTTTTACGGTTCCTGGCCTTTTGCTGGCCTTTTGCTCACATGTTCTTTCCTGCG
TTATCCCCTGATTCTGTGGATAACCGTATTACCGCCTTTGAGTGAGCTGATACCGCTCGCCGCAGCCGAA
CGACCGAGCGCAGCGAGTCAGTGAGCGAGGAAGCGGAAGAGCGCCCAATACGCAAACCGCCTCTCCCCGC
GCGTTGGCCGATTCATTAATGCAGCTGGCACGACAGGTTTCCCGACTGGAAAGCGGGCAGTGAGCGCAAC
GCAATTAATGTGAGTTAGCTCACTCATTAGGCACCCCAGGCTTTACACTTTATGCTTCCGGCTCGTATGT
TGTGTGGAATTGTGAGCGGATAACAATTTCACACAGGAAACAGCTATGACCATGATTACGCCAAGCTCTA
GCTAGAGGTCGACGGTATACAGACATGATAAGATACATTGATGAGTTTGGACAAACCACAACTAGAATGC
AGTGAAAAAAATGCTTTATTTGTGAAATTTGTGATGCTATTGCTTTATTTGTAACCATTATAAGCTGCAA
TAAACAAGTTGGGGTGGGCGAAGAACTCCAGCATGAGATCCCCGCGCTGGAGGATCATCCAGCCGGCGTC
CCGGAAAACGATTCCGAAGCCCAACCTTTCATAGAAGGCGGCGGTGGAATCGAAATCTCGTAGCACGTGT
CAGTCCTGCTCCTCGGCCACGAAGTGCACGCAGTTGCCGGCCGGGTCGCGCAGGGCGAACTCCCGCCCCC
ACGGCTGCTCGCCGATCTCGGTCATGGCCGGCCCGGAGGCGTCCCGGAAGTTCGTGGACACGACCTCCGA
CCACTCGGCGTACAGCTCGTCCAGGCCGCGCACCCACACCCAGGCCAGGGTGTTGTCCGGCACCACCTGG
TCCTGGACCGCGCTGATGAACAGGGTCACGTCGTCCCGGACCACACCGGCGAAGTCGTCCTCCACGAAGT
CCCGGGAGAACCCGAGCCGGTCGGTCCAGAACTCGACCGCTCCGGCGACGTCGCGCGCGGTGAGCACCGG
AACGGCACTGGTCAACTTGGCCATGGTTTAGTTCCTCACCTTGTCGTATTATACTATGCCGATATACTAT
GCCGATGATTAATTGTCAACACGTGCTGATCAGATCCGAAAATGGATATACAAGCTCCCGGGAGCTTTTT
GCAAAAGCCTAGGCCTCCAAAAAAGCCTCCTCACTACTTCTGGAATAGCTCAGA
Features (pLannotate 1.2.2; 34 found; start..end, strand, type, name):
    287..715     -  rep_origin     f1 ori (sequence partly withheld): f1 bacteriophage origin of replication; arrow indicates direction of (+) strand synthesis
    736..757     -  promoter       SV40 promoter (fragment): SV40 enhancer and early promoter
    761..985     -  polyA_signal   bGH poly(A) signal: bovine growth hormone polyadenylation signal
   1017..1250    -  LTR            3' LTR (ΔU3): self-inactivating 3' long terminal repeat (LTR) from HIV-1
   1252..1271    -  misc_feature   cPPT/CTS (fragment): central polypurine tract and central termination sequence of HIV-1
   1322..1910    -  misc_feature   WPRE: woodchuck hepatitis virus posttranscriptional regulatory element
   1926..2523    -  CDS            PuroR (fragment): puromycin N-acetyltransferase; pac from Streptomyces; confers resistance to puromycin
   2619..4904    -  CDS            RPS6KA5: KS6A5_HUMAN - Also known as MSK1. Experimental evidence at protein level: Swiss-Prot protein existence level 1. Serine/threonine-protein kinase that is required for the mitogen or stress-induced phosphorylation of the transcription factors CREB1 and ATF1 and for the regulation of the transcription factors RELA, STAT3 and ETV1/ER81, and that contributes to gene activation by histone phosphorylation and functions in the regulation of inflammatory genes (PubMed:11909979, PubMed:12569367, PubMed:12763138, PubMed:9687510, PubMed:18511904, PubMed:9873047). Phosphorylates CREB1 and ATF1 in response t
   4956..7454    -  CDS            Cas9(C): C-terminal portion of Streptococcus pyogenes Cas9 (Zetsche et al., 2015)
   7455..9056    -  CDS            dCas9(N): N-terminal portion of catalytically inactive Streptococcus pyogenes dCas9 carrying the D10A mutation (Zetsche et al., 2015)
   9084..9295    -  promoter       EF-1α core promoter: core promoter for human elongation factor EF-1α
   9321..9339    -  CDS            small t antigen (fragment): SV40 (simian virus 40) small t antigen
   9357..9432    -  misc_RNA       gRNA scaffold: guide RNA scaffold for the Streptococcus pyogenes CRISPR/Cas9 system
   9564..9681    -  misc_feature   cPPT/CTS: central polypurine tract and central termination sequence of HIV-1
   9731..9831    -  CDS            Rev (fragment): human immunodeficiency virus 1 (HIV-1) Rev protein; rev; enhances nuclear export of unspliced and incompletely spliced viral mRNAs
  10208..10441   -  misc_feature   RRE: The Rev response element (RRE) of HIV-1 allows for Rev-dependent mRNA export from the nucleus to the cytoplasm.
  10587..10950   -  CDS            HIV-1 gag (fragment): gag protein from human immunodeficiency virus 1; gag
  10934..11059   -  misc_feature   HIV-1 Ψ: packaging signal of human immunodeficiency virus type 1
  11106..11286   -  LTR            5' LTR (truncated): truncated 5' long terminal repeat (LTR) from HIV-1
  11304..11503   -  promoter       CMV promoter: human cytomegalovirus (CMV) immediate early promoter
  11504..11883   -  enhancer       CMV enhancer: human cytomegalovirus immediate early enhancer
  12038..12090   +  misc_feature   bom (fragment): basis of mobility region from pBR322
  12149..12253   +  promoter       AmpR promoter: bla
  12254..13114   +  CDS            AmpR: β-lactamase; bla; confers resistance to ampicillin, carbenicillin, and related antibiotics
  13285..13873   +  rep_origin     ori: high-copy-number ColE1/pMB1/pBR322/pUC origin of replication
  14056..14148   +  CDS            lacI (fragment): lac repressor; lacI; The lac repressor binds to the lac operator to inhibit transcription in E. coli. This inhibition can be relieved by adding lactose or isopropyl-β-D-thiogalactopyranoside (IPTG).
  14161..14182   +  protein_bind   CAP binding site: CAP binding activates transcription in the presence of cAMP. E. coli catabolite activator protein
  14197..14227   +  promoter       lac promoter: promoter for the E. coli lac operon
  14231..14253   +  protein_bind   lac operator (fragment): The lac repressor binds to the lac operator to inhibit transcription in E. coli. This inhibition can be relieved by adding lactose or isopropyl-β-D-thiogalactopyranoside (IPTG). lac repressor encoded by lacI
  14324..14445   -  polyA_signal   SV40 poly(A) signal: SV40 polyadenylation signal
  14440..14565   -  CDS            ble (fragment): BLE_KLEPN - Experimental evidence at protein level: Swiss-Prot protein existence level 1. Binding protein with a strong affinity to the bleomycin family of antibiotics. Binds to CL990; an antimitotic-antibiotic compound. From Klebsiella pneumoniae.
  14575..14949   -  CDS            BleoR: antibiotic-binding protein; Sh ble from Streptoalloteichus hindustanus; confers resistance to bleomycin, phleomycin, and Zeocin™
  14968..15015   -  promoter       EM7 promoter: synthetic bacterial promoter&nbsp
  15063..273     -  promoter       SV40 promoter (across the origin): SV40 enhancer and early promoter
