[The description below was written by a language model from this plasmid's Addgene catalogue record and pLannotate feature annotations shown in this document.]
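Description:
dCas9-dMSK1 is a lentiviral mammalian expression plasmid built on the LentiCRISPR v2 backbone, about 15.1 kb in the sequenced record. It is propagated in E. coli through a high-copy ColE1/pUC-type origin with ampicillin selection (AmpR), and it also carries an f1 origin. Recombination-deficient strains are recommended by the depositor, as is usual for LTR-containing plasmids. The viral portion has a third-generation, self-inactivating layout: a CMV enhancer/promoter drives a truncated HIV-1 5' LTR, followed by the Ψ packaging signal, a gag fragment, the RRE, cPPT/CTS, a WPRE and a ΔU3 3' LTR with a downstream bGH polyadenylation signal. An SV40 promoter/EM7–BleoR cassette sits outside the LTRs in the plasmid backbone.

The payload is a fusion of catalytically inactive Streptococcus pyogenes Cas9 to a truncated human MSK1 (RPS6KA5, residues 42–802), a serine/threonine kinase that contributes to gene activation through histone phosphorylation. The fusion is expressed from the EF-1α core promoter, with MSK1 at the C-terminus of dCas9 and a C-terminal FLAG tag listed in the catalogue entry, although the tag is not annotated in the feature table. A puromycin resistance coding sequence follows the fusion for selection of transduced cells; the linking element between them is not annotated. An S. pyogenes gRNA scaffold lies upstream of the EF-1α promoter, but no U6 promoter or spacer is annotated, so the record does not establish whether a guide can be expressed from this plasmid. According to the associated publication title, the construct serves as a programmable chromatin kinase, recruited by guide RNAs to chosen genomic loci to deposit histone phosphorylation and activate human genes.
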