Addgene plasmid #165602: dCas9-dMSK1
Purpose: Expresses Sp dCas9 fused to truncated human MSK1 (42-802)
Depositing lab: Isaac Hilton. Depositing organization: Rice University. Publication: Programmable human histone phosphorylation and gene activation using a CRISPR/Cas9-based chromatin kinase. Li J, Mahata B, Escobar M, Goell J, Wang K, Khemka P, Hilton IB. Nat Commun. 2021 Feb 9;12(1):896. doi: 10.1038/s41467-021-21188-2. PubMed 33563994.
Backbone
  Vector backbone: LentiCRISPR v2
  Vector type: Mammalian Expression, Lentiviral, CRISPR
  Selectable markers: Puromycin
Growth in bacteria
  Bacterial resistance: Ampicillin, 100 μg/mL
  Growth temperature: 37°C
  Growth strain: NEB Stable
  Growth instructions: Stbl3 is also a suitable growth strain
  Copy number: High Copy
Gene/Insert
  Gene/Insert name: S. Pyogenes dCas9 with c-terminal truncated human Mitogen- and stress-activated protein kinase-1 (42-802)
  Species: H. sapiens (human), Synthetic; S. Pyogenes
  Insert size (bp): 6441
  GenBank ID: NM_001322227.2
  Entrez Gene: RPS6KA5 (a.k.a. MSK1, MSPK1, RLPK)
  Promoter: EF1a
  Tag / fusion protein: FLAG Tag (C terminal on insert)
  Cloning method: Gibson Cloning
  Sequencing primers: 5′ ATCCGGTGCCTAGAGAAGGT
Terms and licenses: Academic/Nonprofit Terms; Industry Terms: Not Available to Industry
How to cite: dCas9-dMSK1 was a gift from Isaac Hilton (Addgene plasmid # 165602 ; http://n2t.net/addgene:165602 ; RRID:Addgene_165602)
